>Addgene plasmid #205360 | pICH41295(pro5U)-pAT1G54080 | addgene full sequence | sequence record 404899 | Addgene NGS Result
TAGACAGGCTTATCTTGGACAAGAAGAAGATCGCTTGGCCTCGCGCGCAGATCAGTTGGAAGAATTTGTC
CATTACGTAAAAGGCGAGATCACCAAGGTAGTCGGCAAATAACTGTCAGACCAAGTTTACTCATATATAC
TTTAGATTGATTTAAAACTTCATTTTTAATTTAAAAGGATCTAGGTGAAGATCCTTTTTGATAATCTCAT
GACCAAAATCCCTTAACGTGAGTTTTCGTTCCACTGAGCGTCAGACCCCGTAGAAAAGATCAAAGGATCT
TCTTGAGATCCTTTTTTTCTGCGCGTAATCTGCTGCTTGCAAACAAAAAAACCACCGCTACCAGCGGTGG
TTTGTTTGCCGGATCAAGAGCTACCAACTCTTTTTCCGAAGGTAACTGGCTTCAGCAGAGCGCAGATACC
AAATACTGTTCTTCTAGTGTAGCCGTAGTTAGGCCACCACTTCAAGAACTCTGTAGCACCGCCTACATAC
CTCGCTCTGCTAATCCTGTTACCAGTGGCTGCTGCCAGTGGCGATAAGTCGTGTCTTACCGGGTTGGACT
CAAGACGATAGTTACCGGATAAGGCGCAGCGGTCGGGCTGAACGGGGGGTTCGTGCACACAGCCCAGCTT
GGAGCGAACGACCTACACCGAACTGAGATACCTACAGCGTGAGCTATGAGAAAGCGCCACGCTTCCCGAA
GGGAGAAAGGCGGACAGGTATCCGGTAAGCGGCAGGGTCGGAACAGGAGAGCGCACGAGGGAGCTTCCAG
GGGGAAACGCCTGGTATCTTTATAGTCCTGTCGGGTTTCGCCACCTCTGACTTGAGCGTCGATTTTTGTG
ATGCTCGTCAGGGGGGCGGAGCCTATGGAAAAACGCCAGCAACGCGGCCTTTTTACGGTTCCTGGCCTTT
TGCTGGCCTTTTGCTCACATGTTCTTTCCTGCGTTATCCCCTGATTCTGTGGATAACCGTATTACCGCCT
TTGAGTGAGCTGATACCGCTCGCCGCAGCCGAACGACCGAGCGCAGCGAGTCAGTGAGCGAGGAAGCGGA
AGAGCGCCCAATACGCAAACCGCCTCTCCCCGCGCGTTGGCCGATTCATTAATCACTCTGTGGTCTCAGG
AGTTAATATCTAAATTTTACTCAAATCAAATTACCAATTTTCTTCAATGCGGATATACTAACATCATGTT
ATAGCCTCCATGCAGAGTTTAAGATGAACATTTTTGGACTGCAAGCCCATATATTTTGTTTAGCCGACTT
TTTAAAGAATAAATTGAAAAACACGAAAGATTGACGTTGAGATTCGAATCGAGATGCATGATTACTTAAA
ACCAGCTAAGTTTCATAAAAACTAGACCGATTAATATCCTCTGAAAACCGCAACCAAATACTTGTTCGCT
TGTTCTCATGGACGACACTACCTCCATGGTAAAACCTTAATAGAGTCTTGATGTAATAATTATTAGCAAC
AACCATCATAACTAAGACTATCTACATTGGTTACATGATGAATCAAATCTATAAGAATGACATTTGTGAG
TATTTCGTTTCATTTTTTAAAGTGTAATTATCACTATCACTAATTTTGGTTTGGATAAATGATAGATCAT
AAATCTACTATTCTAAGTAAAATCTAAAATGGATTATTGGTATATGTAGATTTTAAATATTTTATTGGTT
TATTGATTCTTAAATTCCATCCAAACTTCATTATTGTTGGTTCAAGCTTTTTTATATATTTTTATTCATA
TATTTTGTTATTATTGATATTCTAATTTTTTTTAAACCTATTGTTGTTACAATTCTCTGTATTTTGGCTC
TCTAGTTATAATTGATATAAAATAACTTTAAATACTTAAAAATACAAATCTAGAATAAGAATGGAGAAAT
AAATGTTATTTATATCAATGAGAGAAGAGAAGAATGCACAAATAAAGAACATTGATATGTTCTTTTATCC
ACGTGAGAAAAAAAGAATTCATTTTGGAGTTAAAACATTTCCATCAATACATGATTTACTTTGAAAATAA
AATGTTAGGAAATGGTTGATAAAATTCCATATAAACTCACTAGAAATCATCGGTAATAATATATAAGAAA
AAATTATAAATTGTACACAATCAACTTACCAATAAGTACCATACTGTGAATTTGTGAAGATATTTGATCC
TTTACAAGAATCTTGCTGACGTACAAAACGAACGATTAAATATAAGAGATAAACCAAACAATAAATTATA
TAAGAGGATAATTTTTATAATATTTAAATAATCTCTCCTATGCAGTTTCAGCTTAATCGCGTTGTAATCT
CAGCTTAACTAGTATCTTACACTTGAAGATCAACAAAGACAAACCTGCAAGATGGAAATAATCCCTTGTT
AAAGTGATGAACATATCAATATCCGCAACAACATCACCTTGAAGCACATTGCATATCGAGCTACAAACAA
GAGTTTGGTCTAGGTGAGGATTTTCATCATCCAGATGAATCTTTAAAAAGAGGTTCTTTATACTCGACTT
GATTTTCCGATTAAACAAACACTTCACAAAATCAATGAATTCCTTGATACTATCATGTTATTGTATAGCA
TAATCAAGGTTAAAACGCCGAAAAAGAACAAACACATTCTTTCACTTTCTGGAGAATACTGTCGTTGAAA
CAGTTTTTTTGTGGAAAGAAAAGATAAAATGTATGCAAAAACATCGTCTTGTAAAAAAAATCTTTTAAAA
TTTAAAATTTTCTAAATCGTACATAATCAACTTACAAACTTGTGAAAAAATTTGGTAATATATAACTTGT
TTGTGAATATATTTGATCAAATACTCTAAAAAGTACTAATAAGTTTAAAAAAATCTTGCCGACAAACAAA
ACGAACAAACATAAGGGATAAAACAAACAATGAATTATGTAAGAAGATAATGTTTTTTAGTGCAGTTTCA
GTCAATCAAAGAAAATCAAAATTTCTAAGTATATATTAGTTTGGGCTGGGCCGTCAACAATTGGTCAGTC
ACTGAAACGAATTTGTTCGGGCCTTGGGCTTGATCCGTCAACAACATCAAGGTTCAGAACAAATGATTGG
TCAGTCACTAAAACGAATATCACAGCTGCCGTGAGATTAGTATACAGTCTATCTCTCTCTCGAAGAAATC
GTCACACTCCTATAAATGGTCACTTGTTTCGTACGGCCTTTCTTTACTCCTTTAGAGAGAGCGTGCCATT
TTTATTTTTCTCTTTCTTCTCTCATTTTTATTTTCTTTTCTTTTTTTTCACCTTTTTTTTTTCCTTTTTT
TTTCTTTCTTCTTCTTCTTACTTGATTTTGAACCCTAGCTTAAGGGGAATTTTCTCGGGAAACAAAAGAG
ATATTTTTATCGCAGTGAGAAAGAAACACAAAAAAATGTGAGACCACGAAGTGGCTCTTCAGTGGACGAA
AGGGCCTCGTGATACGCCTATTTTTATAGGTTAATGTCATGATAATAATGGTTTCTTAGACGTCAGGTGG
CACTTTTCGGGGAAATGTGCGCGGAACCCCTATTTGTTTATTTTTCTAAATACATTCAAATATGTATCCG
CTCATGAGACAATAACCCTGATAAATGCTTCAATAATATTGAAAAAGGAAGAGTATGCGCTCACGCAACT
GGTCCAGAACCTTGACCGAACGCAGCGGTGGTAACGGCGCAGTGGCGGTTTTCATGGCTTGTTATGACTG
TTTTTTTTTGGGGTACAGTCTATGCCTCGGGCATCCAAGCAGCAAGCGCGTTACGCCGTGGGTCGATGTT
TGATGTTATGGAGCAGCAACGATGTTACGCAGCAGGGCAGTCGCCCTAAAACAAAGTTAAACATCATGAG
GGAAGCGGTGATCGCCGAAGTATCGACTCAACTATCAGAGGTAGTTGGCGTCATCGAGCGCCATCTCGAA
CCGACGTTGCTGGCCGTACATTTGTACGGCTCCGCAGTGGATGGCGGCCTGAAGCCACACAGCGATATTG
ATTTGCTGGTTACGGTGACCGTAAGGCTTGATGAAACAACGCGGCGAGCTTTGATCAACGACCTTTTGGA
AACTTCGGCTTCCCCTGGAGAGAGCGAGATTCTCCGCGCTGTAGAAGTCACCATTGTTGTGCACGACGAC
ATCATTCCGTGGCGTTATCCAGCTAAGCGCGAACTGCAATTTGGAGAATGGCAGCGCAATGACATTCTTG
CAGGTATCTTCGAGCCAGCCACGATCGACATTGATCTGGCTATCTTGCTGACAAAAGCAAGAGAACATAG
CGTTGCCTTGGTAGGTCCAGCGGCGGAGGAACTCTTTGATCCGGTTCCTGAACAGGATCTATTTGAGGCG
CTAAATGAAACCTTAACGCTATGGAACTCGCCGCCCGACTGGGCTGGCGATGAGCGAAATGTAGTGCTTA
CGTTGTCCCGCATTTGGTACAGCGCAGTAACCGGCAAAATCGCGCCGAAGGATGTCGCTGCCGACTGGGC
AATGGAGCGCCTGCCGGCCCAGTATCAGCCCGTCATACTTGAAGC
Features (pLannotate 1.2.2; 6 found; start..end, strand, type, name):
    283..871     +  rep_origin     ori: high-copy-number ColE1/pMB1/pBR322/pUC origin of replication
   1054..1103    +  CDS            lacI (fragment): lac repressor; lacI; The lac repressor binds to the lac operator to inhibit transcription in E. coli. This inhibition can be relieved by adding lactose or isopropyl-β-D-thiogalactopyranoside (IPTG).
   3520..3624    +  promoter       AmpR promoter: bla
   3615..3695    -  CDS            int (fragment): INT2_ECOLX - Protein inferred from homology: Swiss-Prot protein existence level 3. Putative integrase believed to be involved in the insertion of antibiotic resistance genes into plasmids and transposons. From Escherichia coli.
   3783..3839    +  CDS            GmR (fragment): gentamycin acetyltransferase; aacC1; confers resistance to gentamycin
   3846..109     +  CDS            aadA (across the origin): S3AD_ECOLX - Experimental evidence at protein level: Swiss-Prot protein existence level 1. Mediates bacterial resistance to the antibiotics streptomycin and spectinomycin. From Escherichia coli.
