[The description below was written by a language model from this plasmid's Addgene catalogue record and pLannotate feature annotations shown in this document.]
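Description:
pICH41295(pro5U)-pAT1G54080 is a level 0 part plasmid for the MoClo (Modular Cloning) Golden Gate assembly system, built in the pICH41295 backbone, the standard acceptor for combined promoter plus 5′UTR modules. It is a small (about 4.5 kb) bacterial cloning vector with no plant expression or transfer functions of its own. It is maintained in E. coli from a high-copy ColE1/pUC-type origin and selected with spectinomycin through the aadA gene, which in the sequence record spans the numbering origin. An AmpR (bla) promoter lies upstream of aadA and probably contributes to its expression. The short fragments annotated as integrase, gentamicin acetyltransferase and lacI are most likely remnants of the integron-derived resistance cassette and of the original lacZ cloning region, not functional genes.

The payload is a 2,272 bp Arabidopsis thaliana fragment named pAT1G54080, recorded as the promoter and 5′ untranslated region of locus AT1G54080. The automated annotation does not label this insert, but it fits the large unannotated stretch between the lacI fragment and the AmpR promoter. The record does not state the flanking restriction sites. In the MoClo scheme, level 0 parts are released by a type IIS enzyme with defined overhangs, so they can be joined in a fixed order with coding sequence and terminator parts into level 1 transcription units.

The construct serves as a reusable regulatory part for plant synthetic biology. It was deposited with work on a pipeline for identifying and engineering constitutive and repressible plant promoters, but the record does not describe this particular promoter's expression behaviour.
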