Addgene plasmid #205360: pICH41295(pro5U)-pAT1G54080
Purpose: MoClo lvl0 Promoter + 5'UTR part
Depositing lab: Jennifer Nemhauser. Depositing organization: University of Washington. Publication: Building a pipeline to identify and engineer constitutive and repressible promoters. Yang EJY, Nemhauser JL. Quant Plant Biol. 2023 Oct 19;4:e12. doi: 10.1017/qpb.2023.10. eCollection 2023. PubMed 37901686.
Backbone
  Vector backbone: pICH41295
  Backbone manufacturer: Sylvestre Marillonnet Lab
  Vector type: Synthetic Biology
Growth in bacteria
  Bacterial resistance: Spectinomycin, 50 μg/mL
  Growth temperature: 37°C
  Growth strain: DH5alpha
  Copy number: High Copy
Gene/Insert
  Gene/Insert name: pAT1G54080
  Species: A. thaliana (mustard weed)
  Insert size (bp): 2272
  Cloning method: Restriction Enzyme; 5′ cloning site unknown (unknown if destroyed)
Terms and licenses: Academic/Nonprofit Terms; Industry Terms: Not Available to Industry
How to cite: pICH41295(pro5U)-pAT1G54080 was a gift from Jennifer Nemhauser (Addgene plasmid # 205360 ; http://n2t.net/addgene:205360 ; RRID:Addgene_205360)
